>Addgene plasmid #44544 | pPK614 | addgene partial sequence | sequence record 64146 | yHHF2pro-F 5'-CCTACATCTTGTTCAAAAGAGTAGC-3'
AAATAATGTCCGGTAGAAGAAGATTAGCTAGAAGAGGTGGTGTCAAGCGTATTTCTGGTTTGATCTACGA
AGAAGTCAGAGCCGTCTTGAAATCCTTCTTGGAATCCGTCATCAGGGACTCTGTTACTTACACTGAACAC
GCCAAGAGAAAGACTGTTACTTCTTTGGATGTTGTTTATGCTTTGAAGAGACAAGGTAGAACCTTATATG
GTTTCGGTGGTTAAACAATCGGTGGTTAAACAATCGGTGTTTGAAATTATTTTCATGCCTTTCAAAAAAT
AAAATAACGATCATTCTATTGGGAATATAATAGAACCTTATGTATGCATTTTTCGGTTTTTTATTATTTC
ATGTACTATATATATTAAAAATAAGTCTCAATAAAAGAAACTAGTTTCCGAACTGTCTTAGATAGTCTTC
CCTTATGTGCTCCTCCATTTCATTGCCGTTGAGTGCTTCGACGTGGCGTTCGTGTCCCCTCTGTTGGTTA
AGCAGATTTACCCAAATATTTACGCAGAAACCCATGGAATCCTCAATTTCACGCTTTTTCTTGGGACATC
TGCACCTGCAGCCACACCCAAATTCCCTTCCCTCGTCGTAGGCCGCGTTTTTACGTTTGAATTTTGAGTC
ACTGGCTAAGTAGGAGAATTCTTGAAGACGAAAGGGCCTCGTGATACGCCTATTTTTATAGGTTAATGTC
ATGATAATAATGGTTTCTTAGACGTCAGGTGGCACTTTTC
