[The description below was written by a language model from this plasmid's Addgene catalogue record.]
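Description:
pPK614 is a yeast expression plasmid built on the pUK499 backbone and carrying a mutant allele of hhf2, one of the two Saccharomyces cerevisiae genes encoding histone H4. The insert bears a deletion designated del(4-34), which removes most of the N-terminal tail of the protein, the highly conserved, basic region that protrudes from the nucleosome core and contains the lysines subject to acetylation. The fragment was introduced by restriction cloning between BamHI and HindIII sites, although the record does not say whether these sites survived cloning. In bacteria the plasmid is selected with ampicillin; its copy number is listed as unknown.

The record does not state the promoter driving hhf2, the yeast selectable marker, or the yeast replication or segregation elements (for example a centromere/ARS or 2μ origin) carried by pUK499, and no feature table is available to fill in these details. It is therefore not possible to say from the record whether the allele is expressed from its native regulatory sequences or from a heterologous promoter.

Judging from the associated publication, the construct belongs to a series of histone H4 N-terminal deletion alleles used to ask which parts of the tail are needed in vivo. That work concerned the finding that the conserved H4 N terminus is dispensable for growth yet essential for repressing the silent mating loci. pPK614 would typically be used to supply this truncated H4 in yeast strains, so that effects on viability, growth and silencing can be assessed.
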