Addgene plasmid #44544: pPK614
Depositing lab: Michael Grunstein. Depositing organization: University of California, Los Angeles (UCLA). Publication: Extremely conserved histone H4 N terminus is dispensable for growth but essential for repressing the silent mating loci in yeast. Kayne PS, Kim UJ, Han M, Mullen JR, Yoshizaki F, Grunstein M. Cell. 1988 Oct 7;55(1):27-39. 10.1016/0092-8674(88)90006-2 PubMed 3048701.
Backbone
  Vector backbone: pUK499
  Vector type: Yeast Expression
Growth in bacteria
  Bacterial resistance: Ampicillin, 100 μg/mL
  Growth temperature: 37°C
  Growth strain: XL1 Blue
  Copy number: Unknown
Gene/Insert
  Gene/Insert name: hhf2
  Mutation: del (4-34)
  Cloning method: Restriction Enzyme; 5′ cloning site BamH I (unknown if destroyed); 3′ cloning site HindIII (unknown if destroyed)
  Sequencing primers: 5′ CCTACATCTTGTTCAAAAGAGTAGC
Terms and licenses: Academic/Nonprofit Terms; Industry Terms: Not Available to Industry
How to cite: pPK614 was a gift from Michael Grunstein (Addgene plasmid # 44544 ; http://n2t.net/addgene:44544 ; RRID:Addgene_44544)
